Addgene plasmid #62967: pBABEPuro-HA-GLI1
Purpose: Expresses HA-tagged Gli1
Depositing lab: Michael Ruppert. Depositing organization: West Virginia University and School of Medicine. Publication: SOX9 inhibits beta-TrCP-mediated protein degradation to promote nuclear GLI1 expression and cancer stem cell properties. Deng W, Vanderbilt DB, Lin CC, Martin KH, Brundage KM, Ruppert JM. J Cell Sci. 2015 Jan 27. pii: jcs.162164. 10.1242/jcs.162164 PubMed 25632159.
Backbone
  Vector backbone: pBABE-puro
  Backbone size w/o insert (bp): 5169
  Vector type: Retroviral
  Selectable markers: Puromycin
Growth in bacteria
  Bacterial resistance: Ampicillin, 100 μg/mL
  Growth temperature: 37°C
  Growth strain: XL1 Blue
  Copy number: High Copy
Gene/Insert
  Gene/Insert name: GLI1 (alt name: GLI family zinc finger 1)
  Species: H. sapiens (human)
  Entrez Gene: GLI1 (a.k.a. GLI, PAPA8, PPD1)
  Tag / fusion protein: HA (N terminal on insert)
  Cloning method: Restriction Enzyme; 5′ cloning site SnaB I (blunt) (unknown if destroyed); 3′ cloning site SnaB I (blunt) (unknown if destroyed)
  Sequencing primers: 5′ pBABE 5'
Terms and licenses: Academic/Nonprofit Terms; Industry Terms: Not Available to Industry
How to cite: pBABEPuro-HA-GLI1 was a gift from Michael Ruppert (Addgene plasmid # 62967 ; http://n2t.net/addgene:62967 ; RRID:Addgene_62967)
