[The description below was written by a language model from this plasmid's Addgene catalogue record.]
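Description:
pBABEPuro-HA-GLI1 is a retroviral expression plasmid built on the pBABE-puro backbone and carrying human GLI1 (GLI family zinc finger 1), the zinc-finger transcription factor that acts as a terminal effector of Hedgehog signalling. The coding sequence bears an N-terminal HA epitope tag, which allows the exogenous protein to be detected or immunoprecipitated with anti-HA antibodies and distinguished from endogenous GLI1. The insert was placed by blunt-end cloning into the SnaBI site of the vector; the record does not say whether that site was preserved on either side. In bacteria the plasmid is maintained at high copy number under ampicillin selection.

No feature table accompanies this entry, so the regulatory elements are not individually documented. In the standard pBABE-puro design, which this backbone name implies, the insert sits between Moloney murine leukaemia virus long terminal repeats. It is transcribed from the 5′ LTR alongside a packaging signal, while a separate internal promoter drives the puromycin resistance gene. Transfecting the plasmid into a retroviral packaging cell line yields replication-defective particles. These integrate the HA-GLI1 and puromycin cassette into dividing mammalian target cells, and stable transductants are then selected with puromycin.

The stated purpose is expression of HA-tagged GLI1. The associated publication concerns SOX9 inhibition of beta-TrCP-mediated protein degradation, nuclear GLI1 expression and cancer stem cell properties. This suggests use for stable GLI1 expression in studies of GLI1 protein stability, localisation and function in cancer cells.
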