>Addgene plasmid #62967 | pBABEPuro-HA-GLI1 | addgene partial sequence | sequence record 108161 | pBABE3 5'-ACCCTAACTGACACACATTCC-3'
TTCCTACAGCTTGATATCGAATTCCTGCAGCCCGGGGGATCTTAGGCACTAGAGTTGAGGAATTCTGTTT
CCCCAGGTAGGGATCTCAGTAAGACACTCATGTTGCCCACAGCCATGTTGGGGGGCCCAGAGGGAGGTGG
GGTATGTCCAGAGCTGCCCCGCTGATCATGGGAAGGAGGAGGACTCAGCCCCTGGGGCTCATCCAGAATA
GCCACAAAGTCCAGCTGAGTGTTGTCAAGATCAAGAGAGTCCAGGGGGTTACATACCTGTCCTTCGGGGG
GAGGGTACAAGGCAGGACCCCCTCCTAGCCTGCCCACCTCAGGATGACCACAGCTGGGGTTTGTGCCTCC
CACTTTGAGAGGCCCATAGCAAGTGGGCAATGGGGGCAGAAGTCGAGGTGGTGCTGCTGCCCTATGTGAA
GCCCTATTTGCCCCCACTACAAAATTTTCATGGCATGGTGAAGGGGTGGGATAGGAACCTGACTTGTGAT
TGGGCAAGTTGGGTCCAAAGCCAGGTCCATATGTGTTCACTGGAGCTTTAGCACGGCTTGGGCTAACCTG
GGAACCCCCCAGAAACTTGGGACTCTGGTAGGAAGGTTCCTGGGCGGGGGCATCTTCCCTGCCCCCACCC
TCCCACAGTAGCTCCTGTTGAGATTGAACATAATTACACACAAGCTGAGCCTTGAGCTGCCCTGTGGAAT
GGGTGGGGGAATCAAAGTCCAGGCAAGGCCTGGGTTCTGAAGGAAGATAATCAGGGGGTGGCTGGGTATA
GGGGCCTGACTGGAGATATTGGGGAGGAGAGGGCTGGGGGTAATGGGAAAAAGAGAGGCTGTGGATGTGG
GGGCCCCTCACTGGGGTGGGCATTGAGGCAGGTGCATCTGTGATAACC
