>Addgene plasmid #62967 | pBABEPuro-HA-GLI1 | addgene partial sequence | sequence record 108162 | pBABE5 5'-CTTTATCCAGCCCTCAC-3'
TGTGGTGGTACCTAGAGACGCCATGTATCCTTATGACGTGCCTGACTATGCCAGCCTGGGAGGACCTTTC
AACTCGATGACCCCACCACCAATCAGTAGCTATGGCGAGCCCTGCTGTCTCCGGCCCCTCCCCAGTCAGG
GGGCCCCCAGTGTGGGGACAGAAGGACTGTCTGGCCCGCCCTTCTGCCACCAAGCTAACCTCATGTCCGG
CCCCCACAGTTATGGGCCAGCCAGAGAGACCAACAGCTGCACCGAGGGCCCACTCTTTTCTTCTCCCCGG
AGTGCAGTCAAGTTGACCAAGAAGCGGGCACTGTCCATCTCACCTCTGTCGGATGCCAGCCTGGACCTGC
AGACGGTTATCCGCACCTCACCCAGCTCCCTCGTAGCTTTCATCAACTCGCGATGCACATCTCCAGGAGG
CTCCTACGGTCATCTCTCCATTGGCACCATGAGCCCATCTCTGGGATTCCCAGCCCAGATGAATCACCAA
AAAGGGCCCTCGCCTTCCTTTGGGGTCCAGCCTTGTGGTCCCCATGACTCTGCCCGGGGTGGGATGATCC
CACATCCTCAGTCCCGGGGACCCTTCCCAACTTGCCAGCTGAAGTCTGAGCTGGACATGCTGGTTGGCAA
GTGCCGGGAGGAACCCTTGGAAGGTGATATGTCCAGCCCCAACTCCACAGGCATACAGGATCCCCTGTTG
GGGATGCTGGATGGGCGGGAGGACCTCGAGAGAGAGGAGAAGCGTGAGCCTGAATCTGTGTATGAAACTG
ACTGCCGTTGGGATGGCTGCAGCCAGGAATTTGACTCCCAAGAGCAGCTGGTGCACCACATCAACAGCGA
GCACTCACGGACGAAGAGTCTGGCATGGGG
